LOCUS       Exported 9834 bp ds-DNA circular SYN 12-MAY-2021
DEFINITION  Lentiviral expression of SARS-CoV-2 protein; transient expression
            and generate lentivirus.
ACCESSION   .
VERSION     .
KEYWORDS    pLVX-EF1alpha-SARS-CoV-2-nsp5-2xStrep-IRES-Puro
SOURCE      synthetic DNA construct
  ORGANISM  synthetic DNA construct
REFERENCE   1 (bases 1 to 9834)
  AUTHORS   Gordon DE, et al.
  TITLE     A SARS-CoV-2-Human Protein-Protein Interaction Map Reveals Drug
            Targets and Potential Drug Repurposing
  JOURNAL   BioRxiv March 2020
REFERENCE   2 (bases 1 to 9834)
  AUTHORS   .
  TITLE     Direct Submission
  JOURNAL   Exported May 12, 2021 from SnapGene Server 1.1.58
            http://www.snapgene.com
FEATURES             Location/Qualifiers
     source          1..9834
                     /organism="synthetic DNA construct"
                     /mol_type="other DNA"
     promoter        1..1182
                     /label=EF-1-alpha promoter
                     /note="strong constitutive promoter for human elongation
                     factor EF-1-alpha"
     intron          231..1173
                     /label=EF-1-alpha intron A
                     /note="intron upstream of the start codon of human
                     EF-1-alpha"
     primer_bind     1130..1150
                     /label=EF1a-F
                     /note="Human elongation factor-1a promoter, forward primer"
     CDS             2152..2175
                     /codon_start=1
                     /product="peptide that binds Strep-Tactin(R), an engineered
                     form of streptavidin"
                     /label=Strep-Tag II
                     /translation="WSHPQFEK"
     CDS             2212..2235
                     /codon_start=1
                     /product="peptide that binds Strep-Tactin(R), an engineered
                     form of streptavidin"
                     /label=Strep-Tag II
                     /translation="WSHPQFEK"
     misc_feature    2247..2820
                     /label=IRES
                     /note="internal ribosome entry site (IRES) of the
                     encephalomyocarditis virus (EMCV)"
     primer_bind     complement(2414..2431)
                     /label=IRES reverse
                     /note="IRES internal ribosome entry site, reverse primer.
                     Also called pCDH-rev"
     primer_bind     2641..2660
                     /label=IRES-F
                     /note="IRES internal ribosome entry site, forward primer"
     CDS             2853..3452
                     /codon_start=1
                     /gene="pac from Streptomyces alboniger"
                     /product="puromycin N-acetyltransferase"
                     /label=PuroR
                     /note="confers resistance to puromycin"
                     /translation="MTEYKPTVRLATRDDVPRAVRTLAAAFADYPATRHTVDPDRHIER
                     VTELQELFLTRVGLDIGKVWVADDGAAVAVWTTPESVEAGAVFAEIGPRMAELSGSRLA
                     AQQQMEGLLAPHRPKEPAWFLATVGVSPDHQGKGLGSAVVLPGVEAAERAGVPAFLETS
                     APRNLPFYERLGFTVTADVEVPEGPRTWCMTRKPGA"
     primer_bind     complement(2853..2872)
                     /label=Puro-R
                     /note="Puromycin resistance gene, reverse primer. Also
                     called puro-variant-R"
     primer_bind     3349..3369
                     /label=Puro-F
                     /note="Puromycin resistance gene, forward primer"
     misc_feature    3466..4054
                     /label=WPRE
                     /note="woodchuck hepatitis virus posttranscriptional
                     regulatory element"
     primer_bind     complement(3519..3539)
                     /label=WPRE-R
                     /note="WPRE, reverse primer"
     CDS             complement(3937..3948)
                     /codon_start=1
                     /product="Factor Xa recognition and cleavage site"
                     /label=Factor Xa site
                     /translation="IEGR"
     LTR             4261..4894
                     /label=3' LTR
                     /note="3' long terminal repeat (LTR) from HIV-1"
     primer_bind     complement(5022..5038)
                     /label=M13 rev
                     /note="common sequencing primer, one of multiple similar
                     variants"
     primer_bind     complement(5022..5038)
                     /label=M13 Reverse
                     /note="In lacZ gene. Also called M13-rev"
     primer_bind     complement(5035..5057)
                     /label=M13/pUC Reverse
                     /note="In lacZ gene"
     protein_bind    5046..5062
                     /label=lac operator
                     /bound_moiety="lac repressor encoded by lacI"
                     /note="The lac repressor binds to the lac operator to
                     inhibit transcription in E. coli. This inhibition can be
                     relieved by adding lactose or
                     isopropyl-beta-D-thiogalactopyranoside (IPTG)."
     promoter        complement(5070..5100)
                     /label=lac promoter
                     /note="promoter for the E. coli lac operon"
     protein_bind    5115..5136
                     /label=CAP binding site
                     /bound_moiety="E. coli catabolite activator protein"
                     /note="CAP binding activates transcription in the presence
                     of cAMP."
     primer_bind     complement(5253..5270)
                     /label=L4440
                     /note="L4440 vector, forward primer"
     rep_origin      complement(5424..6012)
                     /direction=LEFT
                     /label=ori
                     /note="high-copy-number ColE1/pMB1/pBR322/pUC origin of
                     replication"
     primer_bind     complement(5504..5523)
                     /label=pBR322ori-F
                     /note="pBR322 origin, forward primer"
     CDS             complement(6183..7043)
                     /codon_start=1
                     /gene="bla"
                     /product="beta-lactamase"
                     /label=AmpR
                     /note="confers resistance to ampicillin, carbenicillin, and
                     related antibiotics"
                     /translation="MSIQHFRVALIPFFAAFCLPVFAHPETLVKVKDAEDQLGARVGYI
                     ELDLNSGKILESFRPEERFPMMSTFKVLLCGAVLSRIDAGQEQLGRRIHYSQNDLVEYS
                     PVTEKHLTDGMTVRELCSAAITMSDNTAANLLLTTIGGPKELTAFLHNMGDHVTRLDRW
                     EPELNEAIPNDERDTTMPVAMATTLRKLLTGELLTLASRQQLIDWMEADKVAGPLLRSA
                     LPAGWFIADKSGAGERGSRGIIAALGPDGKPSRIVVIYTTGSQATMDERNRQIAEIGAS
                     LIKHW"
     primer_bind     6806..6825
                     /label=Amp-R
                     /note="Ampicillin resistance gene, reverse primer"
     promoter        complement(7044..7148)
                     /gene="bla"
                     /label=AmpR promoter
     polyA_signal    7196..7330
                     /label=SV40 poly(A) signal
                     /note="SV40 polyadenylation signal"
     primer_bind     complement(7233..7252)
                     /label=SV40pA-R
                     /note="SV40 polyA, reverse primer"
     primer_bind     7287..7306
                     /label=EBV-rev
                     /note="SV40 polyA terminator, reverse primer"
     LTR             7498..8131
                     /label=3' LTR
                     /note="3' long terminal repeat (LTR) from HIV-1"
     misc_feature    8178..8303
                     /label=HIV-1 Psi
                     /note="packaging signal of human immunodeficiency virus
                     type 1"
     misc_feature    8800..9033
                     /label=RRE
                     /note="The Rev response element (RRE) of HIV-1 allows for
                     Rev-dependent mRNA export from the nucleus to the
                     cytoplasm."
     CDS             9218..9262
                     /codon_start=1
                     /product="antigenic peptide corresponding to amino acids
                     655 to 669 of the HIV envelope protein gp41 (Lutje Hulsik
                     et al., 2013)"
                     /label=gp41 peptide
                     /note="recognized by the 2H10 single-chain llama nanobody"
                     /translation="KNEQELLELDKWASL"
     misc_feature    9525..9640
                     /label=cPPT/CTS
                     /note="central polypurine tract and central termination
                     sequence of HIV-1 (lacking the first T)"
ORIGIN
        1 gctccggtgc ccgtcagtgg gcagagcgca catcgcccac agtccccgag aagttggggg
       61 gaggggtcgg caattgaacc ggtgcctaga gaaggtggcg cggggtaaac tgggaaagtg
      121 atgtcgtgta ctggctccgc ctttttcccg agggtggggg agaaccgtat ataagtgcag
      181 tagtcgccgt gaacgttctt tttcgcaacg ggtttgccgc cagaacacag gtaagtgccg
      241 tgtgtggttc ccgcgggcct ggcctcttta cgggttatgg cccttgcgtg ccttgaatta
      301 cttccacgcc cctggctgca gtacgtgatt cttgatcccg agcttcgggt tggaagtggg
      361 tgggagagtt cgaggccttg cgcttaagga gccccttcgc ctcgtgcttg agttgaggcc
      421 tggcttgggc gctggggccg ccgcgtgcga atctggtggc accttcgcgc ctgtctcgct
      481 gctttcgata agtctctagc catttaaaat ttttgatgac ctgctgcgac gctttttttc
      541 tggcaagata gtcttgtaaa tgcgggccaa gatctgcaca ctggtatttc ggtttttggg
      601 gccgcgggcg gcgacggggc ccgtgcgtcc cagcgcacat gttcggcgag gcggggcctg
      661 cgagcgcggc caccgagaat cggacggggg tagtctcaag ctggccggcc tgctctggtg
      721 cctggcctcg cgccgccgtg tatcgccccg ccctgggcgg caaggctggc ccggtcggca
      781 ccagttgcgt gagcggaaag atggccgctt cccggccctg ctgcagggag ctcaaaatgg
      841 aggacgcggc gctcgggaga gcgggcgggt gagtcaccca cacaaaggaa aagggccttt
      901 ccgtcctcag ccgtcgcttc atgtgactcc acggagtacc gggcgccgtc caggcacctc
      961 gattagttct cgagcttttg gagtacgtcg tctttaggtt ggggggaggg gttttatgcg
     1021 atggagtttc cccacactga gtgggtggag actgaagtta ggccagcttg gcacttgatg
     1081 taattctcct tggaatttgc cctttttgag tttggatctt ggttcattct caagcctcag
     1141 acagtggttc aaagtttttt tcttccattt caggtgtcgt gaggatctat ttccggtgaa
     1201 ttcgccgcca ccatgnnnnn nnnnnnnnnn nnnnnnnnnn nnnnnnnnnn nnnnnnnnnn
     1261 nnnnnnnnnn nnnnnnnnnn nnnnnnnnnn nnnnnnnnnn nnnnnnnnnn nnnnnnnnnn
     1321 nnnnnnnnnn nnnnnnnnnn nnnnnnnnnn nnnnnnnnnn nnnnnnnnnn nnnnnnnnnn
     1381 nnnnnnnnnn nnnnnnnnnn nnnnnnnnnn nnnnnnnnnn nnnnnnnnnn nnnnnnnnnn
     1441 nnnnnnnnnn nnnnnnnnnn nnnnnnnnnn nnnnnnnnnn nnnnnnnnnn nnnnnnnnnn
     1501 nnnnnnnnnn nnnnnnnnnn nnnnnnnnnn nnnnnnnnnn nnnnnnnnnn nnnnnnnnnn
     1561 nnnnnnnnnn nnnnnnnnnn nnnnnnnnnn nnnnnnnnnn nnnnnnnnnn nnnnnnnnnn
     1621 nnnnnnnnnn nnnnnnnnnn nnnnnnnnnn nnnnnnnnnn nnnnnnnnnn nnnnnnnnnn
     1681 nnnnnnnnnn nnnnnnnnnn nnnnnnnnnn nnnnnnnnnn nnnnnnnnnn nnnnnnnnnn
     1741 nnnnnnnnnn nnnnnnnnnn nnnnnnnnnn nnnnnnnnnn nnnnnnnnnn nnnnnnnnnn
     1801 nnnnnnnnnn nnnnnnnnnn nnnnnnnnnn nnnnnnnnnn nnnnnnnnnn nnnnnnnnnn
     1861 nnnnnnnnnn nnnnnnnnnn nnnnnnnnnn nnnnnnnnnn nnnnnnnnnn nnnnnnnnnn
     1921 nnnnnnnnnn nnnnnnnnnn nnnnnnnnnn nnnnnnnnnn nnnnnnnnnn nnnnnnnnnn
     1981 nnnnnnnnnn nnnnnnnnnn nnnnnnnnnn nnnnnnnnnn nnnnnnnnnn nnnnnnnnnn
     2041 nnnnnnnnnn nnnnnnnnnn nnnnnnnnnn nnnnnnnnnn nnnnnnnnnn nnnnnnnnnn
     2101 nnnnnnnnnn nnnnnnnnnn nnnnnnnnnn nnnctcgaag gcggcggggg atggagccat
     2161 ccacaattcg agaaaggcgg tggttcagga ggaggtagcg ggggtggatc atggtcacat
     2221 ccgcagtttg aaaagtaagg atcccgcccc tctccctccc ccccccctaa cgttactggc
     2281 cgaagccgct tggaataagg ccggtgtgcg tttgtctata tgttattttc caccatattg
     2341 ccgtcttttg gcaatgtgag ggcccggaaa cctggccctg tcttcttgac gagcattcct
     2401 aggggtcttt cccctctcgc caaaggaatg caaggtctgt tgaatgtcgt gaaggaagca
     2461 gttcctctgg aagcttcttg aagacaaaca acgtctgtag cgaccctttg caggcagcgg
     2521 aaccccccac ctggcgacag gtgcctctgc ggccaaaagc cacgtgtata agatacacct
     2581 gcaaaggcgg cacaacccca gtgccacgtt gtgagttgga tagttgtgga aagagtcaaa
     2641 tggctctcct caagcgtatt caacaagggg ctgaaggatg cccagaaggt accccattgt
     2701 atgggatctg atctggggcc tcggtgcaca tgctttacat gtgtttagtc gaggttaaaa
     2761 aaacgtctag gccccccgaa ccacggggac gtggttttcc tttgaaaaac acgatgataa
     2821 gcttgccaca acccacaagg agacgacctt ccatgaccga gtacaagccc acggtgcgcc
     2881 tcgccacccg cgacgacgtc ccccgggccg tacgcaccct cgccgccgcg ttcgccgact
     2941 accccgccac gcgccacacc gtcgacccgg accgccacat cgagcgggtc accgagctgc
     3001 aagaactctt cctcacgcgc gtcgggctcg acatcggcaa ggtgtgggtc gcggacgacg
     3061 gcgccgcggt ggcggtctgg accacgccgg agagcgtcga agcgggggcg gtgttcgccg
     3121 agatcggccc gcgcatggcc gagttgagcg gttcccggct ggccgcgcag caacagatgg
     3181 aaggcctcct ggcgccgcac cggcccaagg agcccgcgtg gttcctggcc accgtcggcg
     3241 tctcgcccga ccaccagggc aagggtctgg gcagcgccgt cgtgctcccc ggagtggagg
     3301 cggccgagcg cgccggggtg cccgccttcc tggagacctc cgcgccccgc aacctcccct
     3361 tctacgagcg gctcggcttc accgtcaccg ccgacgtcga ggtgcccgaa ggaccgcgca
     3421 cctggtgcat gacccgcaag cccggtgcct agacgcgtct ggaacaatca acctctggat
     3481 tacaaaattt gtgaaagatt gactggtatt cttaactatg ttgctccttt tacgctatgt
     3541 ggatacgctg ctttaatgcc tttgtatcat gctattgctt cccgtatggc tttcattttc
     3601 tcctccttgt ataaatcctg gttgctgtct ctttatgagg agttgtggcc cgttgtcagg
     3661 caacgtggcg tggtgtgcac tgtgtttgct gacgcaaccc ccactggttg gggcattgcc
     3721 accacctgtc agctcctttc cgggactttc gctttccccc tccctattgc cacggcggaa
     3781 ctcatcgccg cctgccttgc ccgctgctgg acaggggctc ggctgttggg cactgacaat
     3841 tccgtggtgt tgtcggggaa gctgacgtcc tttccatggc tgctcgcctg tgttgccacc
     3901 tggattctgc gcgggacgtc cttctgctac gtcccttcgg ccctcaatcc agcggacctt
     3961 ccttcccgcg gcctgctgcc ggctctgcgg cctcttccgc gtcttcgcct tcgccctcag
     4021 acgagtcgga tctccctttg ggccgcctcc ccgcctggaa ttaattctgc agtcgagacc
     4081 tagaaaaaca tggagcaatc acaagtagca atacagcagc taccaatgct gattgtgcct
     4141 ggctagaagc acaagaggag gaggaggtgg gttttccagt cacacctcag gtacctttaa
     4201 gaccaatgac ttacaaggca gctgtagatc ttagccactt tttaaaagaa aagaggggac
     4261 tggaagggct aattcactcc caacgaagac aagatatcct tgatctgtgg atctaccaca
     4321 cacaaggcta cttccctgat tagcagaact acacaccagg gccaggggtc agatatccac
     4381 tgacctttgg atggtgctac aagctagtac cagttgagcc agataaggta gaagaggcca
     4441 ataaaggaga gaacaccagc ttgttacacc ctgtgagcct gcatgggatg gatgacccgg
     4501 agagagaagt gttagagtgg aggtttgaca gccgcctagc atttcatcac gtggcccgag
     4561 agctgcatcc ggagtacttc aagaactgct gatatcgagc ttgctacaag ggactttccg
     4621 ctggggactt tccagggagg cgtggcctgg gcgggactgg ggagtggcga gccctcagat
     4681 cctgcatata agcagctgct ttttgcctgt actgggtctc tctggttaga ccagatctga
     4741 gcctgggagc tctctggcta actagggaac ccactgctta agcctcaata aagcttgcct
     4801 tgagtgcttc aagtagtgtg tgcccgtctg ttgtgtgact ctggtaacta gagatccctc
     4861 agaccctttt agtcagtgtg gaaaatctct agcagtagta gttcatgtca tcttattatt
     4921 cagtatttat aacttgcaaa gaaatgaata tcagagagtg agaggccttg acattgctag
     4981 cgtttaccgt cgacctctag ctagagcttg gcgtaatcat ggtcatagct gtttcctgtg
     5041 tgaaattgtt atccgctcac aattccacac aacatacgag ccggaagcat aaagtgtaaa
     5101 gcctggggtg cctaatgagt gagctaactc acattaattg cgttgcgctc actgcccgct
     5161 ttccagtcgg gaaacctgtc gtgccagctg cattaatgaa tcggccaacg cgcggggaga
     5221 ggcggtttgc gtattgggcg ctcttccgct tcctcgctca ctgactcgct gcgctcggtc
     5281 gttcggctgc ggcgagcggt atcagctcac tcaaaggcgg taatacggtt atccacagaa
     5341 tcaggggata acgcaggaaa gaacatgtga gcaaaaggcc agcaaaaggc caggaaccgt
     5401 aaaaaggccg cgttgctggc gtttttccat aggctccgcc cccctgacga gcatcacaaa
     5461 aatcgacgct caagtcagag gtggcgaaac ccgacaggac tataaagata ccaggcgttt
     5521 ccccctggaa gctccctcgt gcgctctcct gttccgaccc tgccgcttac cggatacctg
     5581 tccgcctttc tcccttcggg aagcgtggcg ctttctcata gctcacgctg taggtatctc
     5641 agttcggtgt aggtcgttcg ctccaagctg ggctgtgtgc acgaaccccc cgttcagccc
     5701 gaccgctgcg ccttatccgg taactatcgt cttgagtcca acccggtaag acacgactta
     5761 tcgccactgg cagcagccac tggtaacagg attagcagag cgaggtatgt aggcggtgct
     5821 acagagttct tgaagtggtg gcctaactac ggctacacta gaagaacagt atttggtatc
     5881 tgcgctctgc tgaagccagt taccttcgga aaaagagttg gtagctcttg atccggcaaa
     5941 caaaccaccg ctggtagcgg tggttttttt gtttgcaagc agcagattac gcgcagaaaa
     6001 aaaggatctc aagaagatcc tttgatcttt tctacggggt ctgacgctca gtggaacgaa
     6061 aactcacgtt aagggatttt ggtcatgaga ttatcaaaaa ggatcttcac ctagatcctt
     6121 ttaaattaaa aatgaagttt taaatcaatc taaagtatat atgagtaaac ttggtctgac
     6181 agttaccaat gcttaatcag tgaggcacct atctcagcga tctgtctatt tcgttcatcc
     6241 atagttgcct gactccccgt cgtgtagata actacgatac gggagggctt accatctggc
     6301 cccagtgctg caatgatacc gcgagaccca cgctcaccgg ctccagattt atcagcaata
     6361 aaccagccag ccggaagggc cgagcgcaga agtggtcctg caactttatc cgcctccatc
     6421 cagtctatta attgttgccg ggaagctaga gtaagtagtt cgccagttaa tagtttgcgc
     6481 aacgttgttg ccattgctac aggcatcgtg gtgtcacgct cgtcgtttgg tatggcttca
     6541 ttcagctccg gttcccaacg atcaaggcga gttacatgat cccccatgtt gtgcaaaaaa
     6601 gcggttagct ccttcggtcc tccgatcgtt gtcagaagta agttggccgc agtgttatca
     6661 ctcatggtta tggcagcact gcataattct cttactgtca tgccatccgt aagatgcttt
     6721 tctgtgactg gtgagtactc aaccaagtca ttctgagaat agtgtatgcg gcgaccgagt
     6781 tgctcttgcc cggcgtcaat acgggataat accgcgccac atagcagaac tttaaaagtg
     6841 ctcatcattg gaaaacgttc ttcggggcga aaactctcaa ggatcttacc gctgttgaga
     6901 tccagttcga tgtaacccac tcgtgcaccc aactgatctt cagcatcttt tactttcacc
     6961 agcgtttctg ggtgagcaaa aacaggaagg caaaatgccg caaaaaaggg aataagggcg
     7021 acacggaaat gttgaatact catactcttc ctttttcaat attattgaag catttatcag
     7081 ggttattgtc tcatgagcgg atacatattt gaatgtattt agaaaaataa acaaataggg
     7141 gttccgcgca catttccccg aaaagtgcca cctgacgtcg acggatcggg agatcaactt
     7201 gtttattgca gcttataatg gttacaaata aagcaatagc atcacaaatt tcacaaataa
     7261 agcatttttt tcactgcatt ctagttgtgg tttgtccaaa ctcatcaatg tatcttatca
     7321 tgtctggatc aactggataa ctcaagctaa ccaaaatcat cccaaacttc ccaccccata
     7381 ccctattacc actgccaatt acctgtggtt tcatttactc taaacctgtg attcctctga
     7441 attattttca ttttaaagaa attgtatttg ttaaatatgt actacaaact tagtagttgg
     7501 aagggctaat tcactcccaa agaagacaag atatccttga tctgtggatc taccacacac
     7561 aaggctactt ccctgattag cagaactaca caccagggcc aggggtcaga tatccactga
     7621 cctttggatg gtgctacaag ctagtaccag ttgagccaga taaggtagaa gaggccaata
     7681 aaggagagaa caccagcttg ttacaccctg tgagcctgca tgggatggat gacccggaga
     7741 gagaagtgtt agagtggagg tttgacagcc gcctagcatt tcatcacgtg gcccgagagc
     7801 tgcatccgga gtacttcaag aactgctgat atcgagcttg ctacaaggga ctttccgctg
     7861 gggactttcc agggaggcgt ggcctgggcg ggactgggga gtggcgagcc ctcagatcct
     7921 gcatataagc agctgctttt tgcctgtact gggtctctct ggttagacca gatctgagcc
     7981 tgggagctct ctggctaact agggaaccca ctgcttaagc ctcaataaag cttgccttga
     8041 gtgcttcaag tagtgtgtgc ccgtctgttg tgtgactctg gtaactagag atccctcaga
     8101 cccttttagt cagtgtggaa aatctctagc agtggcgccc gaacagggac ttgaaagcga
     8161 aagggaaacc agaggagctc tctcgacgca ggactcggct tgctgaagcg cgcacggcaa
     8221 gaggcgaggg gcggcgactg gtgagtacgc caaaaatttt gactagcgga ggctagaagg
     8281 agagagatgg gtgcgagagc gtcagtatta agcgggggag aattagatcg cgatgggaaa
     8341 aaattcggtt aaggccaggg ggaaagaaaa aatataaatt aaaacatata gtatgggcaa
     8401 gcagggagct agaacgattc gcagttaatc ctggcctgtt agaaacatca gaaggctgta
     8461 gacaaatact gggacagcta caaccatccc ttcagacagg atcagaagaa cttagatcat
     8521 tatataatac agtagcaacc ctctattgtg tgcatcaaag gatagagata aaagacacca
     8581 aggaagcttt agacaagata gaggaagagc aaaacaaaag taagaccacc gcacagcaag
     8641 cggccggccg ctgatcttca gacctggagg aggagatatg agggacaatt ggagaagtga
     8701 attatataaa tataaagtag taaaaattga accattagga gtagcaccca ccaaggcaaa
     8761 gagaagagtg gtgcagagag aaaaaagagc agtgggaata ggagctttgt tccttgggtt
     8821 cttgggagca gcaggaagca ctatgggcgc agcgtcaatg acgctgacgg tacaggccag
     8881 acaattattg tctggtatag tgcagcagca gaacaatttg ctgagggcta ttgaggcgca
     8941 acagcatctg ttgcaactca cagtctgggg catcaagcag ctccaggcaa gaatcctggc
     9001 tgtggaaaga tacctaaagg atcaacagct cctggggatt tggggttgct ctggaaaact
     9061 catttgcacc actgctgtgc cttggaatgc tagttggagt aataaatctc tggaacagat
     9121 ttggaatcac acgacctgga tggagtggga cagagaaatt aacaattaca caagcttaat
     9181 acactcctta attgaagaat cgcaaaacca gcaagaaaag aatgaacaag aattattgga
     9241 attagataaa tgggcaagtt tgtggaattg gtttaacata acaaattggc tgtggtatat
     9301 aaaattattc ataatgatag taggaggctt ggtaggttta agaatagttt ttgctgtact
     9361 ttctatagtg aatagagtta ggcagggata ttcaccatta tcgtttcaga cccacctccc
     9421 aaccccgagg ggacccgaca ggcccgaagg aatagaagaa gaaggtggag agagagacag
     9481 agacagatcc attcgattag tgaacggatc tcgacggtat cgcctttaaa agaaaagggg
     9541 ggattggggg gtacagtgca ggggaaagaa tagtagacat aatagcaaca gacatacaaa
     9601 ctaaagaatt acaaaaacaa attacaaaaa ttcaaaattt tcgggtttat tacagggaca
     9661 gcagagatcc agtttatcga tgagtaattc atacaaaagg actcgcccct gccttgggga
     9721 atcccaggga ccgtcgttaa actcccacta acgtagaacc cagagatcgc tgcgttcccg
     9781 ccccctcacc cgcccgctct cgtcatcact gaggtggaga agagcatgcg tgag
//
