[The description below was written by a language model from this plasmid's Addgene catalogue record and the feature table of its GenBank file.]
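Description:
pLVX-EF1alpha-SARS-CoV-2-nsp5-2xStrep-IRES-Puro is a 9.8 kb HIV-1-based lentiviral expression plasmid built on the Takara pLVX-EF1alpha-IRES-Puro backbone. It is intended both for direct transient transfection of mammalian cells and for producing lentivirus. In bacteria it is maintained through a high-copy ColE1/pUC-type origin and selected with ampicillin via the beta-lactamase gene. The viral portion comprises two full-length HIV-1 LTRs (both are labelled "3' LTR" in the feature table, the upstream one functioning as the 5' LTR), the Psi packaging signal, the Rev response element for Rev-dependent nuclear export of the genomic RNA, and the cPPT/CTS, which aids nuclear import of the reverse-transcribed genome. A WPRE sits upstream of the downstream LTR to enhance transcript processing and expression.

The payload is a human codon-optimized coding sequence for SARS-CoV-2 nsp5, a product of the ORF1ab polyprotein, fused at its C terminus to two Strep-Tag II peptides. The nsp5 open reading frame is not annotated as a feature, but it occupies the gap between the promoter and the tags. Expression is driven by the strong constitutive human EF-1-alpha promoter, including its intron A. Downstream of the tags, an EMCV IRES allows cap-independent translation of puromycin N-acetyltransferase from the same transcript, so puromycin resistance is coupled to expression of the viral protein. The twin Strep tag binds Strep-Tactin, which makes the protein suited to affinity purification. This is consistent with the associated publication, which mapped SARS-CoV-2–human protein interactions.
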