Addgene plasmid #141370: pLVX-EF1alpha-SARS-CoV-2-nsp5-2xStrep-IRES-Puro
Purpose: Lentiviral expression of SARS-CoV-2 protein; transient expression and generate lentivirus
Depositing lab: Nevan Krogan. Depositing organization: University of California, San Francisco (UCSF). Publication: A SARS-CoV-2 protein interaction map reveals targets for drug repurposing. Gordon DE, Jang GM, Bouhaddou M, Xu J, Obernier K, White KM, O'Meara MJ, Rezelj VV, Guo JZ, Swaney DL, Tummino TA, Huttenhain R, Kaake RM, Richards AL, Tutuncuoglu B, Foussard H, Batra J, Haas K, Modak M, Kim M, Haas P, Polacco BJ, Braberg H, Fabius JM, Eckhardt M, Soucheray M, Bennett MJ, Cakir M, McGregor MJ, Li Q, Meyer B, Roesch F, Vallet T, Mac Kain A, Miorin L, Moreno E, Naing ZZC, Zhou Y, Peng S, Shi Y, Zhang Z, Shen W, Kirby IT, Melnyk JE, Chorba JS, Lou K, Dai SA, Barrio-Hernandez I, Memon D, Hernandez-Armenta C, Lyu J, Mathy CJP, Perica T, Pilla KB, Ganesan SJ, Saltzberg DJ, Rakesh R, Liu X, Rosenthal SB, Calviello L, Venkataramanan S, Liboy-Lugo J, Lin Y, Huang XP, Liu Y, Wankowicz SA, Bohn M, Safari M, Ugur FS, Koh C, Savar NS, Tran QD, Shengjuler D, Fletcher SJ, O'Neal MC, Cai Y, Chang JCJ, Broadhurst DJ, Klippsten S, Sharp PP, Wenzell NA, Kuzuoglu-Ozturk D, Wang HY, Trenker R, Young JM, Cavero DA, Hiatt J, Roth TL, Rathore U, Subramanian A, Noack J, Hubert M, Stroud RM, Frankel AD, Rosenberg OS, Verba KA, Agard DA, Ott M, Emerman M, Jura N, von Zastrow M, Verdin E, Ashworth A, Schwartz O, d'Enfert C, Mukherjee S, Jacobson M, Malik HS, Fujimori DG, Ideker T, Craik CS, Floor SN, Fraser JS, Gross JD, Sali A, Roth BL, Ruggero D, Taunton J, Kortemme T, Beltrao P, Vignuzzi M, Garcia-Sastre A, Shokat KM, Shoichet BK, Krogan NJ. Nature. 2020 Jul;583(7816):459-468. doi: 10.1038/s41586-020-2286-9. Epub 2020 Apr 30. PubMed 32353859.
Backbone
  Vector backbone: pLVX-EF1alpha-IRES-Puro
  Backbone manufacturer: Takara Bio
  Backbone size w/o insert (bp): 8825
  Vector type: Mammalian Expression, Lentiviral
  Selectable markers: Puromycin
Growth in bacteria
  Bacterial resistance: Ampicillin, 100 μg/mL
  Growth temperature: 30°C
  Growth strain: NEB Stable
  Copy number: Unknown
Gene/Insert
  Gene/Insert name: SARS-CoV-2-nsp5
  Species: SARS-CoV-2
  Mutation: human codon optimized
  Entrez Gene: ORF1ab (a.k.a. GU280_gp01)
  Promoter: EF1alpha
  Tag / fusion protein: 2xStrep (C terminal on insert)
  Cloning method: Unknown
Terms and licenses: Academic/Nonprofit Terms; Industry Terms
Depositor comments: Please visit https://www.biorxiv.org/content/10.1101/2020.03.22.002386v3 for bioRxiv preprint.
How to cite: pLVX-EF1alpha-SARS-CoV-2-nsp5-2xStrep-IRES-Puro was a gift from Nevan Krogan (Addgene plasmid # 141370 ; http://n2t.net/addgene:141370 ; RRID:Addgene_141370)
