>Addgene plasmid #141370 | pLVX-EF1alpha-SARS-CoV-2-nsp5-2xStrep-IRES-Puro | addgene partial sequence | sequence record 287339 | pCDH-rev 5'-GCATTCCTTTGGCGAGAG-3'
GGCCAGGTTTCCGGGCCCTCACATTGCCAAAAGACGGCAATATGGTGGAAAATAACATATAGACAAACGC
ACACCGGCCTTATTCCAAGCGGCTTCGGCCAGTAACGTTAGGGGGGGGGGAGGGAGAGGGGCGGGATCCT
