>Addgene plasmid #141370 | pLVX-EF1alpha-SARS-CoV-2-nsp5-2xStrep-IRES-Puro | addgene partial sequence | sequence record 287340 | EF1a-F 5'-TCAAGCCTCAGACAGTGGTTC-3'
ATTTCCGGTGAATTCGCCGCCACCATG
[690 nt withheld, positions 28-717]
